>Addgene plasmid #100557 | MYC sgRNA5 | addgene full sequence | sequence record 193877 | Addgene NGS Result
AAAATCGACGCTCAAGTCAGAGGTGGCGAAACCCGACAGGACTATAAAGATACCAGGCGTTTCCCCCTGG
AAGCTCCCTCGTGCGCTCTCCTGTTCCGACCCTGCCGCTTACCGGATACCTGTCCGCCTTTCTCCCTTCG
GGAAGCGTGGCGCTTTCTCATAGCTCACGCTGTAGGTATCTCAGTTCGGTGTAGGTCGTTCGCTCCAAGC
TGGGCTGTGTGCACGAACCCCCCGTTCAGCCCGACCGCTGCGCCTTATCCGGTAACTATCGTCTTGAGTC
CAACCCGGTAAGACACGACTTATCGCCACTGGCAGCAGCCACTGGTAACAGGATTAGCAGAGCGAGGTAT
GTAGGCGGTGCTACAGAGTTCTTGAAGTGGTGGCCTAACTACGGCTACACTAGAAGAACAGTATTTGGTA
TCTGCGCTCTGCTGAAGCCAGTTACCTTCGGAAAAAGAGTTGGTAGCTCTTGATCCGGCAAACAAACCAC
CGCTGGTAGCGGTGGTTTTTTTGTTTGCAAGCAGCAGATTACGCGCAGAAAAAAAGGATCTCAAGAAGAT
CCTTTGATCTTTTCTACGGGGTCTGACGCTCAGTGGAACGAAAACTCACGTTAAGGGATTTTGGTCATGA
GATTATCAAAAAGGATCTTCACCTAGATCCTTTTAAATTAAAAATGAAGTTTTAGCACGTGTCAGTCCTG
CTCCTCGGCCACGAAGTGCACGCAGTTGCCGGCCGGGTCGCGCAGGGCGAACTCCCGCCCCCACGGCTGC
TCGCCGATCTCGGTCATGGCCGGCCCGGAGGCGTCCCGGAAGTTCGTGGACACGACCTCCGACCACTCGG
CGTACAGCTCGTCCAGGCCGCGCACCCACACCCAGGCCAGGGTGTTGTCCGGCACCACCTGGTCCTGGAC
CGCGCTGATGAACAGGGTCACGTCGTCCCGGACCACACCGGCGAAGTCGTCCTCCACGAAGTCCCGGGAG
AACCCGAGCCGGTCGGTCCAGAACTCGACCGCTCCGGCGACGTCGCGCGCGGTGAGCACCGGAACGGCAC
TGGTCAACTTGGCCATGGTGGCCCTCCTCACGTGCTATTATTGAAGCATTTATCAGGGTTATTGTCTCAT
GAGCGGATACATATTTGAATGTATTTAGAAAAATAAACAAATAGGGGTTCCGCGCACATTTCCCCGAAAA
GTGCCACCTGATGCGGTGTGAAATACCGCACAGATGCGTAAGGAGAAAATACCGCATCAGGAAATTGTAA
GCGTTAATAATTCAGAAGAACTCGTCAAGAAGGCGATAGAAGGCGATGCGCTGCGAATCGGGAGCGGCGA
TACCGTAAAGCACGAGGAAGCGGTCAGCCCATTCGCCGCCAAGCTCTTCAGCAATATCACGGGTAGCCAA
CGCTATGTCCTGATAGCGGTCCGCCACACCCAGCCGGCCACAGTCGATGAATCCAGAAAAGCGGCCATTT
TCCACCATGATATTCGGCAAGCAGGCATCGCCATGGGTCACGACGAGATCCTCGCCGTCGGGCATGCTCG
CCTTGAGCCTGGCGAACAGTTCGGCTGGCGCGAGCCCCTGATGCTCTTCGTCCAGATCATCCTGATCGAC
AAGACCGGCTTCCATCCGAGTACGTGCTCGCTCGATGCGATGTTTCGCTTGGTGGTCGAATGGGCAGGTA
GCCGGATCAAGCGTATGCAGCCGCCGCATTGCATCAGCCATGATGGATACTTTCTCGGCAGGAGCAAGGT
GAGATGACAGGAGATCCTGCCCCGGCACTTCGCCCAATAGCAGCCAGTCCCTTCCCGCTTCAGTGACAAC
GTCGAGCACAGCTGCGCAAGGAACGCCCGTCGTGGCCAGCCACGATAGCCGCGCTGCCTCGTCTTGCAGT
TCATTCAGGGCACCGGACAGGTCGGTCTTGACAAAAAGAACCGGGCGCCCCTGCGCTGACAGCCGGAACA
CGGCGGCATCAGAGCAGCCGATTGTCTGTTGTGCCCAGTCATAGCCGAATAGCCTCTCCACCCAAGCGGC
CGGAGAACCTGCGTGCAATCCATCTTGTTCAATCATGCGAAACGATCCTCATCCTGTCTCTTGATCAGAG
CTTGATCCCCTGCGCCATCAGATCCTTGGCGGCAAGAAAGCCATCCAGTTTACTTTGCAGGGCTTCCCAA
CCTTACCAGAGGGCGCCCCAGCTGGCAATTCCGGTTCGCTTGCTGTCCATAAAACCGCCCAGTCTAGCTA
TCGCCATGTAAGCCCACTGCAAGCTACCTGCTTTCTCTTTGCGCTTGCGTTTTCCCTTGTCCAGATAGCC
CAGTAGCTGACATTCATCCGGGGTCAGCACCGTTTCTGCGGACTGGCTTTCTACGTGAAAAGGATCTAGG
TGAAGATCCTTTTTGATAATCTCATGCCTGACATTTATATTCCCCAGAACATCAGGTTAATGGCGTTTTT
GATGTCATTTTCGCGGTGGCTGAGATCAGCCACTTCTTCCCCGATAACGGAGACCGGCACACTGGCCATA
TCGGTGGTCATCATGCGCCAGCTTTCATCCCCGATATGCACCACCGGGTAAAGTTCACGGGAGACTTTAT
CTGACAGCAGACGTGCACTGGCCAGGGGGATCACCATCCGTCGCCCCGGCGTGTCAATAATATCACTCTG
TACATCCACAAACAGACGATAACGGCTCTCTCTTTTATAGGTGTAAACCTTAAACTGCCGTACGTATAGG
CTGCGCAACTGTTGGGAAGGGCGATCGGTGCGGGCCTCTTCGCTATTACGCCAGCTGGCGAAAGGGGGAT
GTGCTGCAAGGCGATTAAGTTGGGTAACGCCAGGGTTTTCCCAGTCACGACGTTGTAAAACGACGGCCAG
TGAATTGTAATACGACTCACTATAGGGCGAATTGGGCCCTCTAGATGCATGCTCGAGCGGCCGCCAGTGT
GATGGATATCTGCAGAATTCGCCCTTTGTACAAAAAAGCAGGCTTTAAAGGAACCAATTCAGTCGACTGG
ATCCGGTACCAAGGTCGGGCAGGAAGAGGGCCTATTTCCCATGATTCCTTCATATTTGCATATACGATAC
AAGGCTGTTAGAGAGATAATTAGAATTAATTTGACTGTAAACACAAAGATATTAGTACAAAATACGTGAC
GTAGAAAGTAATAATTTCTTGGGTAGTTTGCAGTTTTAAAATTATGTTTTAAAATGGACTATCATATGCT
TACCGTAACTTGAAAGTATTTCGATTTCTTGGCTTTATATATCTTGTGGAAAGGACGAAACACCGAGAGG
CAGAGGGAGCGAGCGTTTTAGAGCTAGAAATAGCAAGTTAAAATAAGGCTAGTCCGTTATCAACTTGAAA
AAGTGGCACCGAGTCGGTGCTTTTTTTCTAGACCCAGCTTTCTTGTACAAAGTTGGCATTAAAGGGCGAA
TTCCAGCACACTGGCGGCCGTTACTAGTGGATCCGAGCTCGGTACCAAGCTTGATGCATAGCTTGAGTAT
TCTATAGTGTCACCTAAATAGCTTGGCGTAATCATGGTCATAGCTGTTTCCTGTGTGAAATTGTTATCCG
CTCACAATTCCACACAACATACGAGCCGGAAGCATAAAGTGTAAAGCCTGGGGTGCCTAATGAGTGAGCT
AACTCACATTAATTGCGTTGCGCTCACTGCCCGCTTTCCAGTCGGGAAACCTGTCGTGCCAGCTGCATTA
ATGAATCGGCCAACGCGCGGGGAGAGGCGGTTTGCGTATTGGGCGCTCTTCCGCTTCCTCGCTCACTGAC
TCGCTGCGCTCGGTCGTTCGGCTGCGGCGAGCGGTATCAGCTCACTCAAAGGCGGTAATACGGTTATCCA
CAGAATCAGGGGATAACGCAGGAAAGAACATGTGAGCAAAAGGCCAGCAAAAGGCCAGGAACCGTAAAAA
GGCCGCGTTGCTGGCGTTTTTCCATAGGCTCCGCCCCCCTGACGAGCATCACA
Features (pLannotate 1.2.2; 18 found; start..end, strand, type, name):
    692..1066    -  CDS            BleoR: antibiotic-binding protein; Sh ble from Streptoalloteichus hindustanus; confers resistance to bleomycin, phleomycin, and Zeocin™
   1086..1174    -  promoter       AmpR promoter (fragment): bla
   1201..1251    +  misc_feature   bom (fragment): basis of mobility region from pBR322
   1272..2066    -  CDS            NeoR/KanR: aminoglycoside phosphotransferase from Tn5; aph(3')-II (or nptII); confers resistance to neomycin, kanamycin, and G418 (Geneticin®)
   2098..2367    -  CDS            tnpA (fragment): TN5P_ECOLX - Also known as tnp. Experimental evidence at protein level: Swiss-Prot protein existence level 1. Mediates transposition of transposon Tn5 by a 'cut and paste' mechanism. First, the monomeric transposase binds the 19 bp inverted DNA repeats flanking the transposon. Then, dimerization of the DNA- bound transposase creates a synaptic DNA complex. After nicking of the first DNA strand, excision of the transposon proceeds through a series of intermediates. The transposase then mediates the insertion of the transposon at a new site by strand transfer. The activity of the wild- type tran
   2415..2718    -  CDS            ccdB (fragment): CcdB, a bacterial toxin that poisons DNA gyrase; ccdB; Plasmids containing the ccdB gene cannot be propagated in standard E. coli strains.
   2728..2875    -  CDS            lacZα (fragment): LacZα fragment of β-galactosidase; lacZ fragment
   2878..2896    +  promoter       T7 promoter: promoter for bacteriophage T7 RNA polymerase
   2965..2984    +  protein_bind   attB1 (fragment): mutant version of attB; recombination site for the Gateway® BP reaction BP Clonase™
   3036..3276    +  promoter       U6 promoter: RNA polymerase III promoter for human U6 snRNA
   3305..3380    +  misc_RNA       gRNA scaffold: guide RNA scaffold for the Streptococcus pyogenes CRISPR/Cas9 system
   3392..3413    -  protein_bind   attB2 (fragment): mutant version of attB; recombination site for the Gateway® BP reaction BP Clonase™
   3501..3519    -  promoter       SP6 promoter: promoter for bacteriophage SP6 RNA polymerase
   3561..3577    -  protein_bind   lac operator: The lac repressor binds to the lac operator to inhibit transcription in E. coli. This inhibition can be relieved by adding lactose or isopropyl-β-D-thiogalactopyranoside (IPTG). lac repressor encoded by lacI
   3585..3615    -  promoter       lac promoter: promoter for the E. coli lac operon
   3630..3651    -  protein_bind   CAP binding site: CAP binding activates transcription in the presence of cAMP. E. coli catabolite activator protein
   3664..3756    -  CDS            lacI (fragment): lac repressor; lacI; The lac repressor binds to the lac operator to inhibit transcription in E. coli. This inhibition can be relieved by adding lactose or isopropyl-β-D-thiogalactopyranoside (IPTG).
   3939..554     -  rep_origin     ori (across the origin): high-copy-number ColE1/pMB1/pBR322/pUC origin of replication
