[The description below was written by a language model from this plasmid's Addgene catalogue record and pLannotate feature annotations shown in this document.]
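Description:
MYC sgRNA5 is a small (about 4 kb) guide RNA expression plasmid built on the gRNA_cloning_vector backbone, a TOPO-style bacterial cloning plasmid adapted for transient delivery of a single guide RNA into mammalian cells. It replicates in E. coli from a high-copy ColE1/pUC-type origin and is selected with kanamycin through the Tn5-derived NeoR/KanR aminoglycoside phosphotransferase gene. The feature table also detects a BleoR (Sh ble) coding sequence, along with backbone remnants typical of this vector family: fragments of lacZα and ccdB, a lac promoter/operator region, a partial Tn5 transposase sequence, and flanking T7 and SP6 promoters. These leftovers appear as fragments and play no evident role in the construct's function.

The working payload is a compact RNA polymerase III cassette. A human U6 promoter drives a 20-nucleotide spacer directed against the MYC locus, which was inserted by Gibson assembly and sits in the short gap between the promoter and the annotated Streptococcus pyogenes Cas9 gRNA scaffold. The cassette is bracketed by partial attB1 and attB2 Gateway recombination sites. The plasmid encodes no Cas9, so the nuclease must be supplied from a separate construct or cell line. No mammalian promoter for the resistance genes is annotated, so the record does not support selection in mammalian cells.

The plasmid was deposited with a study on rapidly inducible Cas9 and a droplet digital PCR assay for double-strand breaks used to follow editing kinetics. Its name suggests it is one of several MYC-targeting guides, used to direct Cas9 cleavage to a defined site at MYC.
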