Addgene plasmid #100557: MYC sgRNA5
Purpose: Expresses MYC sgRNA5. Target sequence GAGAGGCAGAGGGAGCGAGC
Depositing lab: Dustin Maly. Depositing organization: University of Washington. Publication: Rapidly inducible Cas9 and DSB-ddPCR to probe editing kinetics. Rose JC, Stephany JJ, Valente WJ, Trevillian BM, Dang HV, Bielas JH, Maly DJ, Fowler DM. Nat Methods. 2017 Jul 24. doi: 10.1038/nmeth.4368. PubMed 28737741.
Backbone
  Vector backbone: gRNA_cloning_vector (#41824)
Growth in bacteria
  Bacterial resistance: Kanamycin, 50 μg/mL
  Growth temperature: 37°C
  Growth strain: DH5alpha
  Copy number: Unknown
Gene/Insert
  Gene/Insert name: MYC sgRNA5
  gRNA/shRNA sequence: GAGAGGCAGAGGGAGCGAGC
  Promoter: U6
  Cloning method: Gibson Cloning
  Sequencing primers: 5′ M13F; 3′ M13R
Terms and licenses: Academic/Nonprofit Terms; Industry Terms: Not Available to Industry
How to cite: MYC sgRNA5 was a gift from Dustin Maly (Addgene plasmid # 100557 ; http://n2t.net/addgene:100557 ; RRID:Addgene_100557)
